>Addgene plasmid #62514 | 3I91 | depositor partial sequence | sequence record 102555 | Insert sequence
GAGCGGGTGTTCGCGGCCGAAGCCCTCCTGAAGCGGCGCATACGGAAAGGACGCATGGAATACCTCGTGA
AATGGAAGGGATGGTCGCAGAAGTACAGCACATGGGAACCGGAGGAAAACATCCTGGATGCTCGCTTGCT
CGCAGCCTTTGAGGAAAGGGAA
