>Addgene plasmid #62514 | 3I91 | addgene partial sequence | sequence record 104236 | T7 5'-TAATACGACTCACTATAGGG-3'
AGATATACCATGCATCATCATCATCATCACAGCAGCGGCAGAGAAAACTTGTATTTCCAGGGCGAGCGGG
TGTTCGCGGCCGAAGCCCTCCTGAAGCGGCGCATACGGAAAGGACGCATGGAATACCTCGTGAAATGGAA
GGGATGGTCGCAGAAGTACAGCACATGGGAACCGGAGGAAAACATCCTGGATGCTCGCTTGCTCGCAGCC
TTTGAGGAAAGGGAATGATGACGAAGCTTGCGGCCGCACTCGAGCACCACCACCACCACCACTGAGATCC
GGCTGCTAACAAAGCCCGAAAGGAAGCTGAGTTGGCTGCTGCCACCGCTGAGCAATAACTAGCATAACCC
CTTGGGGCCTCTAAACGGGTCTTGAGGGGTTTTTTGCTGAAAGGAGGAACTATATCCGGATTGGCGAATG
GG
[124 nt withheld, positions 423-546]
C
[91 nt withheld, positions 548-638]
A
[49 nt withheld, positions 640-688]
CCTTTGACGTTGGAGTCCACG
