>Addgene plasmid #62514 | 3I91 | addgene partial sequence | sequence record 104237 | T7term 5'-GCTAGTTATTGCTCAGCGG-3'
AGCAGCCGGATCTCAGTGGTGGTGGTGGTGGTGCTCGAGTGCGGCCGCAAGCTTCGTCATCATTCCCTTT
CCTCAAAGGCTGCGAGCAAGCGAGCATCCAGGATGTTTTCCTCCGGTTCCCATGTGCTGTACTTCTGCGA
CCATCCCTTCCATTTCACGAGGTATTCCATGCGTCCTTTCCGTATGCGCCGCTTCAGGAGGGCTTCGGCC
GCGAACACCCGCTCGCCCTGGAAATACAAGTTTTCTCTGCCGCTGCTGTGATGATGATGATGATGCATGG
TATATCTCCTTCTTAAAGTTAAACAAAATTATTTCTAGAGGGGAATTGTTATCCGCTCACAATTCCCCTA
TAGTGAGTCGTATTAATTTCGCGGGATCGAGATCTCGATCCTCTACGCCGGACGCATCGTGGCCGGCATC
ACCGGCGCCACAGGTGCGGTTGCTGGCGCCTATATCGCCGACATCACCGATGGGGAAGATCGGGCTCGCC
ACTTCGGGCTCATGAGCGCTTGTTTCGGCGTGGGTATGGTGGCAGGCCCCGTGGCCGGGGGACTGTTGGG
CGCCATCTCCTTGCATGCACCATTCCTTGCGGCGGCGGTGCTCAACGGCCTCAACCTACTACTGGGCTGC
TTCCTAATGCAGGAGTCGCAT
