[The description below was written by a language model from this plasmid's Addgene catalogue record.]
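Description:
3I91 is a bacterial expression plasmid built on the pET28-MHL backbone, a pET28-derived vector from a structural genomics consortium designed for ligation-independent cloning. It is propagated in E. coli under kanamycin selection; the record lists the copy number as unknown and does not name the origin of replication. The total size is given as 7487 bp, of which the insert accounts for only 162 bp.

The insert is a short fragment of human CBX8 (chromobox homolog 8, also known as PC3 or RC1), a Polycomb-group chromodomain protein. At about 54 codons, the fragment is consistent with an isolated domain rather than the full-length protein. The associated study concerns the human CBX chromodomains, although the record does not give the exact residue boundaries. Expression is driven by the T7 promoter, so protein production requires a host that supplies T7 RNA polymerase, while a standard cloning strain is used for plasmid maintenance. The backbone contributes an N-terminal 6xHis tag followed by a TEV protease cleavage site. This allows the fusion protein to be captured by immobilised metal affinity chromatography and the tag to be removed afterwards, leaving a near-native polypeptide.

The plasmid's stated purpose is the production of recombinant protein for structure determination. Its name matches one of the two Protein Data Bank entries linked to this CBX8 fragment. No feature table was provided, so details such as the terminator, the lac operator/repressor elements or other backbone features cannot be confirmed beyond what the catalogue fields state.
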