Addgene plasmid #62514: 3I91
Purpose: Bacterial expression plasmid for use in structural determination.
Depositing lab: Cheryl Arrowsmith. Depositing organization: University of Toronto. Publication: Recognition and specificity determinants of the human cbx chromodomains. Kaustov L, Ouyang H, Amaya M, Lemak A, Nady N, Duan S, Wasney GA, Li Z, Vedadi M, Schapira M, Min J, Arrowsmith CH. J Biol Chem. 2011 Jan 7;286(1):521-9. doi: 10.1074/jbc.M110.191411. Epub 2010 Nov 3. PubMed 21047797.
Backbone
  Vector backbone: pET28-MHL
  Backbone manufacturer: SGC (Addgene Plasmid # 26096)
  Backbone size w/o insert (bp): 7325
  Total vector size (bp): 7487
  Vector type: Bacterial Expression
Growth in bacteria
  Bacterial resistance: Kanamycin, 50 μg/mL
  Growth temperature: 37°C
  Growth strain: DH5alpha
  Copy number: Unknown
Gene/Insert
  Gene/Insert name: CBX8 (alt names: chromobox homolog 8; PDB IDs: 3I91, 5EQ0)
  Species: H. sapiens (human)
  Insert size (bp): 162
  Entrez Gene: CBX8 (a.k.a. PC3, RC1)
  Promoter: T7
  Tag / fusion protein: 6xHis (N terminal on backbone); TEV cleavage (N terminal on backbone)
  Cloning method: Ligation Independent Cloning
  Sequencing primers: 5′ T7; 3′ T7-term
Terms and licenses: Academic/Nonprofit Terms; Industry Terms: Not Available to Industry
Depositor comments: For more information, please see: http://www.thesgc.org/structures/3i91/ http://www.thesgc.org/structures/5EQ0/
How to cite: 3I91 was a gift from Cheryl Arrowsmith (Addgene plasmid # 62514 ; http://n2t.net/addgene:62514 ; RRID:Addgene_62514)
